>Addgene plasmid #48838 | pGGD008 | depositor full sequence | sequence record 71244 | Full Sequence
GACGAAAGGGCCTCGTGATACGCCTATTTTTATAGGTTAATGTCATGATAATAATGGTTTCTTAGACGTC
AGGTGGCACTTTTCGGGGAAATGTGCGCGGAACCCCTATTTGTTTATTTTTCTAAATACATTCAAATATG
TATCCGCTCATGAGACAATAACCCTGATAAATGCTTCAATAATATTGAAAAAGGAAGAGTATGAGTATTC
AACATTTCCGTGTCGCCCTTATTCCCTTTTTTGCGGCATTTTGCCTTCCTGTTTTTGCTCACCCAGAAAC
GCTGGTGAAAGTAAAAGATGCTGAAGATCAGTTGGGTGCACGAGTGGGTTACATCGAACTGGATCTCAAC
AGCGGTAAGATCCTTGAGAGTTTTCGCCCCGAAGAACGTTTTCCAATGATGAGCACTTTTAAAGTTCTGC
TATGTGGCGCGGTATTATCCCGTATTGACGCCGGGCAAGAGCAACTCGGTCGCCGCATACACTATTCTCA
GAATGACTTGGTTGAGTACTCACCAGTCACAGAAAAGCATCTTACGGATGGCATGACAGTAAGAGAATTA
TGCAGTGCTGCCATAACCATGAGTGATAACACTGCGGCCAACTTACTTCTGACAACGATCGGAGGACCGA
AGGAGCTAACCGCTTTTTTGCACAACATGGGGGATCATGTAACTCGCCTTGATCGTTGGGAACCGGAGCT
GAATGAAGCCATACCAAACGACGAGCGTGACACCACGATGCCTGTAGCAATGGCAACAACGTTGCGCAAA
CTATTAACTGGCGAACTACTTACTCTAGCTTCCCGGCAACAATTAATAGACTGGATGGAGGCGGATAAAG
TTGCAGGACCACTTCTGCGCTCGGCCCTTCCGGCTGGCTGGTTTATTGCTGATAAATCTGGAGCCGGTGA
GCGTGGCTCTCGAGGTATCATTGCAGCACTGGGGCCAGATGGTAAGCCCTCCCGTATCGTAGTTATCTAC
ACGACGGGGAGTCAGGCAACTATGGATGAACGAAATAGACAGATCGCTGAGATAGGTGCCTCACTGATTA
AGCATTGGTAACTGTCAGACCAAGTTTACTCATATATACTTTAGATTGATTTAAAACTTCATTTTTAATT
TAAAAGGATCTAGGTGAAGATCCTTTTTGATAATCTCATGACCAAAATCCCTTAACGTGAGTTTTCGTTC
CACTGAGCGTCAGACCCCGTAGAAAAGATCAAAGGATCTTCTTGAGATCCTTTTTTTCTGCGCGTAATCT
GCTGCTTGCAAACAAAAAAACCACCGCTACCAGCGGTGGTTTGTTTGCCGGATCAAGAGCTACCAACTCT
TTTTCCGAAGGTAACTGGCTTCAGCAGAGCGCAGATACCAAATACTGTTCTTCTAGTGTAGCCGTAGTTA
GGCCACCACTTCAAGAACTCTGTAGCACCGCCTACATACCTCGCTCTGCTAATCCTGTTACCAGTGGCTG
CTGCCAGTGGCGATAAGTCGTGTCTTACCGGGTTGGACTCAAGACGATAGTTACCGGATAAGGCGCAGCG
GTCGGGCTGAACGGGGGGTTCGTGCACACAGCCCAGCTTGGAGCGAACGACCTACACCGAACTGAGATAC
CTACAGCGTGAGCTATGAGAAAGCGCCACGCTTCCCGAAGGGAGAAAGGCGGACAGGTATCCGGTAAGCG
GCAGGGTCGGAACAGGAGAGCGCACGAGGGAGCTTCCAGGGGGAAACGCCTGGTATCTTTATAGTCCTGT
CGGGTTTCGCCACCTCTGACTTGAGCGTCGATTTTTGTGATGCTCGTCAGGGGGGCGGAGCCTATGGAAA
AACGCCAGCAACGCGGCCTTTTTACGGTTCCTGGCCTTTTGCTGGCCTTTTGCTCACATGTTCTTTCCTG
CGTTATCCCCTGATTCTGTGGATAACCGTATTACCGCCTTTGAGTGAGCTGATACCGCTCGCCGCAGCCG
AACGACCGAGCGCAGCGAGTCAGTGAGCGAGGAAGCGGAAGAGCGCCCAATACGCAAACCGCCTCTCCCC
GCGCGTTGGCCGATTCATTAATGCAGCTGGCACGACAGGTTTCCCGACTGGAAAGCGGGCAGTGAGCGCA
ACGCAATTAATGTGAGTTAGCTCACTCATTAGGCACCCCAGGCTTTACACTTTATGCTTCCGGCTCGTAT
GTTGTGTGGAATTGTGAGCGGATAACAATTTCACACGAGCTATTTAGGTGACACTATAGAAGTGAAGCTT
GGTCTCATCAGGTCATGATGAGCTTTAGCTGCTGAGACCGAATTCTCGCCCTATAGTGAGTCGTATTACC
TGGCCGTCGTTTTACAACGTCGTGACTGGGAAAACCCTGGCGTTACCCAACTTAATCGCCTTGCAGCACA
TCCCCCTTTCGCCAGCTGGCGTAATAGCGAAGAGGCCCGCACCGATCGCCCTTCCCAACAGTTGCGCAGC
CTGAATGGCGAATGGCGCCTGATGCGGTATTTTCTCCTTACGCATCTGTGCGGTATTTCACACCGCATAT
GGTGCACTCTCAGTACAATCTGCTCTGATGCCGCATAGTTAAGCCAGCCCCGACACCCGCCAACACCCGC
TGACGCGCCCTGACGGGCTTGTCTGCTCCCGGCATCCGCTTACAGACAAGCTGTGACCGTCTCCGGGAGC
TGCATGTGTCAGAGGTTTTCACCGTCATCACCGAAACGCGCGA
Features (pLannotate 1.2.2; 12 found; start..end, strand, type, name):
     96..200     +  promoter       AmpR promoter: bla
    201..1061    +  CDS            AmpR: β-lactamase; bla; confers resistance to ampicillin, carbenicillin, and related antibiotics
   1232..1820    +  rep_origin     ori: high-copy-number ColE1/pMB1/pBR322/pUC origin of replication
   2003..2095    +  CDS            lacI (fragment): lac repressor; lacI; The lac repressor binds to the lac operator to inhibit transcription in E. coli. This inhibition can be relieved by adding lactose or isopropyl-β-D-thiogalactopyranoside (IPTG).
   2108..2129    +  protein_bind   CAP binding site: CAP binding activates transcription in the presence of cAMP. E. coli catabolite activator protein
   2144..2174    +  promoter       lac promoter: promoter for the E. coli lac operon
   2182..2198    +  protein_bind   lac operator: The lac repressor binds to the lac operator to inhibit transcription in E. coli. This inhibition can be relieved by adding lactose or isopropyl-β-D-thiogalactopyranoside (IPTG). lac repressor encoded by lacI
   2212..2230    +  promoter       SP6 promoter: promoter for bacteriophage SP6 RNA polymerase
   2290..2308    -  promoter       T7 promoter: promoter for bacteriophage T7 RNA polymerase
   2310..2462    +  CDS            lacZα (fragment): LacZα fragment of β-galactosidase; lacZ fragment
   2468..2567    -  misc_feature   bom (fragment): basis of mobility region from pBR322
   2669..1       -  CDS            rop (fragment) (across the origin): Rop protein, which maintains plasmids at low copy number; rop
