[The description below was written by a language model from this plasmid's Addgene catalogue record and pLannotate feature annotations shown in this document.]
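Description:
pGGD008 is a small entry-level module plasmid from the GreenGate system, a Golden Gate-based toolkit for assembling plant transformation constructs. It is built on a pUC19 backbone and is maintained in E. coli as a high-copy plasmid through the ColE1/pUC-type origin, with selection on ampicillin provided by the β-lactamase gene under its native bla promoter. The full sequence record is about 2.7 kb, and apart from the module itself the annotated features are backbone remnants: a lacI fragment, the CAP binding site, lac promoter and operator, a lacZα fragment, and partial bom and rop sequences. SP6 and T7 phage promoters sit on either side of the insert in convergent orientation and offer convenient priming sites for checking the module.

The payload is a 17 bp synthetic sequence encoding the HDEL endoplasmic reticulum retrieval signal, a short C-terminal motif that causes soluble proteins escaping to the Golgi to be returned to the ER. According to the depositor's notes, it is flanked directly by two BsaI recognition sites. BsaI is a type IIS enzyme that cuts outside its recognition sequence, so digestion releases the module with defined overhangs and leaves no recognition site behind, allowing ordered, one-pot ligation with the other GreenGate modules. This plasmid fills the C-terminal tag position, so the HDEL motif is fused in frame to the end of a coding sequence module. It carries no plant promoter, terminator or plant selection marker of its own; these come from other modules and the destination vector. Its typical use is to build plant expression constructs in which a protein of interest or reporter is retained in the ER.
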