Addgene plasmid #48838: pGGD008
Purpose: Provides an ER retrieval signal as GreenGate C-terminal tag module.
Depositing lab: Jan Lohmann. Depositing organization: Universitaet Heidelberg. Publication: GreenGate - A Novel, Versatile, and Efficient Cloning System for Plant Transgenesis. Lampropoulos A, Sutikovic Z, Wenzl C, Maegele I, Lohmann JU, Forner J. PLoS One. 2013 Dec 20;8(12):e83043. doi: 10.1371/journal.pone.0083043. PubMed 24376629.
Backbone
  Vector backbone: pUC19
  Backbone size w/o insert (bp): 2686
  Vector type: Golden Gate compatible cloning vector
Growth in bacteria
  Bacterial resistance: Ampicillin, 100 μg/mL
  Growth temperature: 37°C
  Growth strain: DH5alpha
  Copy number: High Copy
Gene/Insert
  Gene/Insert name: ER retrieval signal (alt name: HDEL)
  Species: Synthetic
  Insert size (bp): 17
  Cloning method: Unknown
Terms and licenses: Academic/Nonprofit Terms; Industry Terms: Not Available to Industry
Depositor comments: This plasmid is designed for Golden Gate cloning using the BsaI enzyme. Plasmid Features (listed as bp in full plasmid sequence): BsaI site #1 = 2241-2251bp ER retrieval signal (HDEL) = 2252-2268bp BsaI site #2 = 2269-2279bp
How to cite: pGGD008 was a gift from Jan Lohmann (Addgene plasmid # 48838 ; http://n2t.net/addgene:48838 ; RRID:Addgene_48838)
