>Addgene plasmid #48838 | pGGD008 | depositor partial sequence | sequence record 71245 | ER retrieval signal
GTCATGATGAGCTTTAG
