>Addgene plasmid #48838 | pGGD008 | addgene partial sequence | sequence record 72434 | Lac-promoter 5'-CACTTTATGCTTCCGGCTCG-3'
CACGAGCTATTTAGGTGACACTATAGAAGTGAAGCTTGGTCTCATCAGGTCATGATGAGCTTTAGCTGCT
GAGACCGAATTCTCGCCCTATAGTGAGTCGTATTACCTGGCCGTCGTTTTACAACGTCGTGACTGGGAAA
ACCCTGGCGTTACCCAACTTAATCGCCTTGCAGCACATCCCCCTTTCGCCAGCTGGCGTAATAGCGAAGA
GGCCCGCACCGATCGCCCTTCCCAACAGTTGCGCAGCCTGAATGGCGAATGGCGCCTGATGCGGTATTTT
CTCCTTACGCATCTGTGCGGTATTTCACACCGCATATGGTGCACTCTCAGTACAATCTGCTCTGATGCCG
CATAGTTAAGCCAGCCCCGACACCCGCCAACACCCGCTGACGCGCCCTGACGGGCTTGTCTGCTCCCGGC
ATCCGCTTACAGACAAGCTGTGACCGTCTCCGGGAGCTGCATGTGTCAGAGGTTTTCACCGTCATCACCG
AAACGCGCGAGACGAAAGGGCCTCGTGATACGCCTATTTTTATAGGTTAATGTCATGATAATAATGGTTT
CTTAGACGTCAGGTGGCACTTTTCGGGGAAATGTGCGCGGAACCCCTATTTGTTTATTTTTCTAAATACA
TTCAAATATGTATCCGCTCATGAGACAATAACCCTGATAAATGCTTCAATAATATTGAAAAAGGAAGAGT
ATGAGTATTCAACATTTCCGTGTCGCCCTTATTCCCTTTTTTGCGGCATTTTGCCTTCCTGTTTTTGCTC
ACCCAGAAACGCTGGTGAAAGTAAAAGATGCTGAAGATCAGTTGGGTGCACGAGTGGGTTACATCGAACT
GGATCTCAACAGCGGTAAGATCCTTGAGAGTTTTCGCCCCGAAGAACGTTTTCCAATGATGAGCACTTTT
AAAGTTCTGCTATGTGGCGCGGTATTATCCCGTATTGACGCCGGGCAAGAGCAACTCGGTCGCCGCATAC
ACTATTCTCAGAA
